>Addgene plasmid #114177 | pENTR1a-tagRFP-KDEL | depositor full sequence | sequence record 215506 | pENTR1a-tagRFP-KDEL sequence 3108 bps
CTTTCCTGCGTTATCCCCTGATTCTGTGGATAACCGTATTACCGCTAGCATGGATCTCGGGGACGTCTAA
CTACTAAGCGAGAGTAGGGAACTGCCAGGCATCAAATAAAACGAAAGGCTCAGTCGGAAGACTGGGCCTT
TCGTTTTATCTGTTGTTTGTCGGTGAACGCTCTCCTGAGTAGGACAAATCCGCCGGGAGCGGATTTGAAC
GTTGTGAAGCAACGGCCCGGAGGGTGGCGGGCAGGACGCCCGCCATAAACTGCCAGGCATCAAACTAAGC
AGAAGGCCATCCTGACGGATGGCCTTTTTGCGTTTCTACAAACTCTTCCTGTTAGTTAGTTACTTAAGCT
CGGGCCCCAAATAATGATTTTATTTTGACTGATAGTGACCTGTTCGTTGCAACAAATTGATAAGCAATGC
TTTTTTATAATGCCAACTTTGTACAAAAAAGCAGGCTTTAAAGGAACCAATTCAGTCGACTGGATCCGGT
ACCGAAGCCGCTAGCCCGGGATCGCCACCATGCTGCTGCCCGTCCCCCTGCTGCTGGGCCTGCTGGGCGC
CGCCGCCGACATCATGGTGAGCAAGGGCGAAGAGCTGATTAAGGAGAACATGCACATGAAGCTGTACATG
GAGGGCACCGTGAACAACCACCACTTCAAGTGCACATCCGAGGGCGAAGGCAAGCCCTACGAGGGCACCC
AGACCATGAGAATCAAGGTGGTCGAGGGCGGCCCTCTCCCCTTCGCCTTCGACATCCTGGCTACCAGCTT
CATGTACGGCAGCAGAACCTTCATCAACCACACCCAGGGCATCCCCGACTTCTTTAAGCAGTCCTTCCCT
GAGGGCTTCACATGGGAGAGAGTCACCACATACGAAGACGGGGGCGTGCTGACCGCTACCCAGGACACCA
GCCTCCAGGACGGCTGCCTCATCTACAACGTCAAGATCAGAGGGGTGAACTTCCCATCCAACGGCCCTGT
GATGCAGAAGAAAACACTCGGCTGGGAGGCCAACACCGAGATGCTGTACCCCGCTGACGGCGGCCTGGAA
GGCAGAACCGACATGGCCCTGAAGCTCGTGGGCGGGGGCCACCTGATCTGCAACTTCAAGACCACATACA
GATCCAAGAAACCCGCTAAGAACCTCAAGATGCCCGGCGTCTACTATGTGGACCACAGACTGGAAAGAAT
CAAGGAGGCCGACAAAGAGACCTACGTCGAGCAGCACGAGGTGGCTGTGGCCAGATACTGCGACCTCCCT
AGCAAACTGGGGCACAAACTTAATGGCATGGACGAGCTGTACAAGAAGGACGAGCTGTAAATCTCGAGAT
ATCTAGACCCAGCTTTCTTGTACAAAGTTGGCATTATAAGAAAGCATTGCTTATCAATTTGTTGCAACGA
ACAGGTCACTATCAGTCAAAATAAAATCATTATTTGCCATCCAGCTGCAGCTCTGGCCCGTGTCTCAAAA
TCTCTGATGTTACATTGCACAAGATAAAAATATATCATCATGAACAATAAAACTGTCTGCTTACATAAAC
AGTAATACAAGGGGTGTTATGAGCCATATTCAACGGGAAACGTCGAGGCCGCGATTAAATTCCAACATGG
ATGCTGATTTATATGGGTATAAATGGGCTCGCGATAATGTCGGGCAATCAGGTGCGACAATCTATCGCTT
GTATGGGAAGCCCGATGCGCCAGAGTTGTTTCTGAAACATGGCAAAGGTAGCGTTGCCAATGATGTTACA
GATGAGATGGTCAGACTAAACTGGCTGACGGAATTTATGCCTCTTCCGACCATCAAGCATTTTATCCGTA
CTCCTGATGATGCATGGTTACTCACCACTGCGATCCCCGGAAAAACAGCATTCCAGGTATTAGAAGAATA
TCCTGATTCAGGTGAAAATATTGTTGATGCGCTGGCAGTGTCCCTGCGCCGGTTGCATTCGATTCCTGTT
TGTAATTGTCCTTTTAACAGCGATCGCGTATTTCGTCTCGCTCAGGCGCAATCACGAATGAATAACGGTT
TGGTTGATGCGAGTGATTTTGATGACGAGCGTAATGGCTGGCCTGTTGAACAAGTCTGGAAAGAAATGCA
TAAACTTTTGCCATTCTCACCGGATTCAGTCGTCACTCATGGTGATTTCTCACTTGATAACCTTATTTTT
GACGAGGGGAAATTAATAGGTTGTATTGATGTTGGACGAGTCGGAATCGCAGACCGATACCAGGATCTTG
CCATCCTATGGAACTGCCTCGGTGAGTTTTCTCCTTCATTACAGAAACGGCTTTTTCAAAAATATGGTAT
TGATAATCCTGATATGAATAAATTGCAGTTTCATTTGATGCTCGATGAGTTTTTCTAATCAGAATTGGTT
AATTGGTTGTAACATTATTCAGATTGGGCCCCGTTCCACTGAGCGTCAGACCCGGTAGAAAAGATCAAAG
GATCTTCTTGAGATCCTTTTTTTCTGCGCGTAATCTGCTGCTTGCAAACAAAAAAACCACCGCTACCAGC
GGTGGTTTGTTTGCCGGATCAAGAGCTACCAACTCTTTTTCCGAAGGTAACTGGCTTCAGCAGAGCGCAG
ATACCAAATACTGTTCTTCTAGTGTAGCCGTAGTTAGGCCACCACTTCAAGAACTCTGTAGCACCGCCTA
CATACCTCGCTCTGCTAATCCTGTTACCAGTGGCTGCTGCCAGTGGCGATAAGTCGTGTCTTACCGGGTT
GGACTCAAGACGATAGTTACCGGATAAGGCGCAGCGGTCGGGCTGAACGGGGGGTTCGTGCACACAGCCC
AGCTTGGAGCGAACGACCTACACCGAACTGAGATACCTACAGCGTGAGCTATGAGAAAGCGCCACGCTTC
CCGAAGGGAGAAAGGCGGACAGGTATCCGGTAAGCGGCAGGGTCGGAACAGGAGAGCGCACGAGGGAGCT
TCCAGGGGGAAACGCCTGGTATCTTTATAGTCCTGTCGGGTTTCGCCACCTCTGACTTGAGCGTCGATTT
TTGTGATGCTCGTCAGGGGGGCGGAGCCTATGGAAAAACGCCAGCAACGCGGCCTTTTTACGGTTCCTGG
CCTTTTGCTGGCCTTTTGCTCACATGTT
Features (pLannotate 1.2.2; 8 found; start..end, strand, type, name):
      1..46      +  rep_origin     RSF ori (fragment): Plasmids containing the RSF 1030 origin of replication can be propagated in E. coli cells that contain additional plasmids with compatible origins.
    106..149     -  terminator     rrnB T1 terminator: Escherichia coli rrnB; transcription terminator T1 from the E. coli rrnB gene
    281..308     +  terminator     rrnB T2 terminator: transcription terminator T2 from the E. coli rrnB gene
    358..457     +  protein_bind   attL1: mutant version of attL; recombination site for the Gateway® LR reaction LR Clonase™
    574..1305    +  CDS            TagRFP-T: TagRFP-T is a basic (constitutively fluorescent) red fluorescent protein published in 2008, derived from Entacmaea quadricolor. It has low acid sensitivity.
   1337..1436    -  protein_bind   attL2: mutant version of attL; recombination site for the Gateway® LR reaction LR Clonase™
   1559..2368    +  CDS            KanR: aminoglycoside phosphotransferase; aph(3')-Ia; confers resistance to kanamycin in bacteria or G418 (Geneticin®) in eukaryotes
   2458..3046    +  rep_origin     ori: high-copy-number ColE1/pMB1/pBR322/pUC origin of replication
