>Addgene plasmid #114177 | pENTR1a-tagRFP-KDEL | addgene full sequence | sequence record 218658 | Addgene NGS Result
CTTTCCTGCGTTATCCCCTGATTCTGTGGATAACCGTATTACCGCTAGCATGGATCTCGGGGACGTCTAA
CTACTAAGCGAGAGTAGGGAACTGCCAGGCATCAAATAAAACGAAAGGCTCAGTCGGAAGACTGGGCCTT
TCGTTTTATCTGTTGTTTGTCGGTGAACGCTCTCCTGAGTAGGACAAATCCGCCGGGAGCGGATTTGAAC
GTTGTGAAGCAACGGCCCGGAGGGTGGCGGGCAGGACGCCCGCCATAAACTGCCAGGCATCAAACTAAGC
AGAAGGCCATCCTGACGGATGGCCTTTTTGCGTTTCTACAAACTCTTCCTGTTAGTTAGTTACTTAAGCT
CGGGCCCCAAATAATGATTTTATTTTGACTGATAGTGACCTGTTCGTTGCAACAAATTGATAAGCAATGC
TTTTTTATAATGCCAACTTTGTACAAAAAAGCAGGCTTTAAAGGAACCAATTCAGTCGACTGGATCCGGT
ACCGAAGCCGCTAGCCCGGGATCGCCACCATGCTGCTGCCCGTCCCCCTGCTGCTGGGCCTGCTGGGCGC
CGCCGCCGACATCATGGTGAGCAAGGGCGAAGAGCTGATTAAGGAGAACATGCACATGAAGCTGTACATG
GAGGGCACCGTGAACAACCACCACTTCAAGTGCACATCCGAGGGCGAAGGCAAGCCCTACGAGGGCACCC
AGACCATGAGAATCAAGGTGGTCGAGGGCGGCCCTCTCCCCTTCGCCTTCGACATCCTGGCTACCAGCTT
CATGTACGGCAGCAGAACCTTCATCAACCACACCCAGGGCATCCCCGACTTCTTTAAGCAGTCCTTCCCT
GAGGGCTTCACATGGGAGAGAGTCACCACATACGAAGACGGGGGCGTGCTGACCGCTACCCAGGACACCA
GCCTCCAGGACGGCTGCCTCATCTACAACGTCAAGATCAGAGGGGTGAACTTCCCATCCAACGGCCCTGT
GATGCAGAAGAAAACACTCGGCTGGGAGGCCAACACCGAGATGCTGTACCCCGCTGACGGCGGCCTGGAA
GGCAGAACCGACATGGCCCTGAAGCTCGTGGGCGGGGGCCACCTGATCTGCAACTTCAAGACCACATACA
GATCCAAGAAACCCGCTAAGAACCTCAAGATGCCCGGCGTCTACTATGTGGACCACAGACTGGAAAGAAT
CAAGGAGGCCGACAAAGAGACCTACGTCGAGCAGCACGAGGTGGCTGTGGCCAGATACTGCGACCTCCCT
AGCAAACTGGGGCACAAACTTAATGGCATGGACGAGCTGTACAAGAAGGACGAGCTGTAAATCTCGAGAT
ATCTAGACCCAGCTTTCTTGTACAAAGTTGGCATTATAAGAAAGCATTGCTTATCAATTTGTTGCAACGA
ACAGGTCACTATCAGTCAAAATAAAATCATTATTTGCCATCCAGCTGCAGCTCTGGCCCGTGTCTCAAAA
TCTCTGATGTTACATTGCACAAGATAAAAATATATCATCATGAACAATAAAACTGTCTGCTTACATAAAC
AGTAATACAAGGGGTGTTATGAGCCATATTCAACGGGAAACGTCGAGGCCGCGATTAAATTCCAACATGG
ATGCTGATTTATATGGGTATAAATGGGCTCGCGATAATGTCGGGCAATCAGGTGCGACAATCTATCGCTT
GTATGGGAAGCCCGATGCGCCAGAGTTGTTTCTGAAACATGGCAAAGGTAGCGTTGCCAATGATGTTACA
GATGAGATGGTCAGACTAAACTGGCTGACGGAATTTATGCCTCTTCCGACCATCAAGCATTTTATCCGTA
CTCCTGATGATGCATGGTTACTCACCACTGCGATCCCCGGAAAAACAGCATTCCAGGTATTAGAAGAATA
TCCTGATTCAGGTGAAAATATTGTTGATGCGCTGGCAGTGTCCCTGCGCCGGTTGCATTCGATTCCTGTT
TGTAATTGTCCTTTTAACAGCGATCGCGTATTTCGTCTCGCTCAGGCGCAATCACGAATGAATAACGGTT
TGGTTGATGCGAGTGATTTTGATGACGAGCGTAATGGCTGGCCTGTTGAACAAGTCTGGAAAGAAATGCA
TAAACTTTTGCCATTCTCACCGGATTCAGTCGTCACTCATGGTGATTTCTCACTTGATAACCTTATTTTT
GACGAGGGGAAATTAATAGGTTGTATTGATGTTGGACGAGTCGGAATCGCAGACCGATACCAGGATCTTG
CCATCCTATGGAACTGCCTCGGTGAGTTTTCTCCTTCATTACAGAAACGGCTTTTTCAAAAATATGGTAT
TGATAATCCTGATATGAATAAATTGCAGTTTCATTTGATGCTCGATGAGTTTTTCTAATCAGAATTGGTT
AATTGGTTGTAACATTATTCAGATTGGGCCCCGTTCCACTGAGCGTCAGACCCCGTAGAAAAGATCAAAG
GATCTTCTTGAGATCCTTTTTTTCTGCGCGTAATCTGCTGCTTGCAAACAAAAAAACCACCGCTACCAGC
GGTGGTTTGTTTGCCGGATCAAGAGCTACCAACTCTTTTTCCGAAGGTAACTGGCTTCAGCAGAGCGCAG
ATACCAAATACTGTTCTTCTAGTGTAGCCGTAGTTAGGCCACCACTTCAAGAACTCTGTAGCACCGCCTA
CATACCTCGCTCTGCTAATCCTGTTACCAGTGGCTGCTGCCAGTGGCGATAAGTCGTGTCTTACCGGGTT
GGACTCAAGACGATAGTTACCGGATAAGGCGCAGCGGTCGGGCTGAACGGGGGGTTCGTGCACACAGCCC
AGCTTGGAGCGAACGACCTACACCGAACTGAGATACCTACAGCGTGAGCTATGAGAAAGCGCCACGCTTC
CCGAAGGGAGAAAGGCGGACAGGTATCCGGTAAGCGGCAGGGTCGGAACAGGAGAGCGCACGAGGGAGCT
TCCAGGGGGAAACGCCTGGTATCTTTATAGTCCTGTCGGGTTTCGCCACCTCTGACTTGAGCGTCGATTT
TTGTGATGCTCGTCAGGGGGGCGGAGCCTATGGAAAAACGCCAGCAACGCGGCCTTTTTACGGTTCCTGG
CCTTTTGCTGGCCTTTTGCTCACATGTT
Features (pLannotate 1.2.2; 8 found; start..end, strand, type, name):
      1..46      +  rep_origin     RSF ori (fragment): Plasmids containing the RSF 1030 origin of replication can be propagated in E. coli cells that contain additional plasmids with compatible origins.
    106..149     -  terminator     rrnB T1 terminator: Escherichia coli rrnB; transcription terminator T1 from the E. coli rrnB gene
    281..308     +  terminator     rrnB T2 terminator: transcription terminator T2 from the E. coli rrnB gene
    358..457     +  protein_bind   attL1: mutant version of attL; recombination site for the Gateway® LR reaction LR Clonase™
    574..1305    +  CDS            TagRFP-T: TagRFP-T is a basic (constitutively fluorescent) red fluorescent protein published in 2008, derived from Entacmaea quadricolor. It has low acid sensitivity.
   1337..1436    -  protein_bind   attL2: mutant version of attL; recombination site for the Gateway® LR reaction LR Clonase™
   1559..2368    +  CDS            KanR: aminoglycoside phosphotransferase; aph(3')-Ia; confers resistance to kanamycin in bacteria or G418 (Geneticin®) in eukaryotes
   2458..3046    +  rep_origin     ori: high-copy-number ColE1/pMB1/pBR322/pUC origin of replication
