[The description below was written by a language model from this plasmid's Addgene catalogue record and pLannotate feature annotations shown in this document.]
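Description:
pENTR1a-tagRFP-KDEL is a Gateway entry clone built on the commercial pENTR1a backbone, intended as a donor plasmid rather than an expression vector in its own right. It is maintained in E. coli at high copy through a ColE1/pUC-type origin and selected with kanamycin via an aminoglycoside phosphotransferase (KanR) gene. The sequenced record is about 3.1 kb. The annotation also flags a very short fragment resembling the RSF origin at the start of the sequence, which is likely an incidental match rather than a functional second origin. The rrnB T1 and T2 transcription terminators lie upstream of the cloning region, where they insulate the insert from read-through transcription originating in the backbone.

The payload is a synthetic 831 bp insert, cloned between SalI and XhoI sites and flanked by attL1 and attL2. It encodes the red fluorescent protein tagRFP carrying an N-terminal signal peptide and a C-terminal KDEL motif. The automated annotation identifies the fluorescent protein coding sequence as TagRFP-T, a closely related variant, so the exact variant should be confirmed from the sequence. The signal peptide directs the nascent protein into the endoplasmic reticulum, and the KDEL sequence causes escaped protein to be retrieved from the Golgi, so the reporter accumulates in the ER lumen. The source of the signal peptide is not stated. No promoter for the insert is annotated, as is usual for entry clones. Expression is obtained by LR recombination of the attL-flanked cassette into an attR-containing destination vector that supplies the promoter and any host-specific elements. The resulting constructs serve as a red fluorescent ER marker for live-cell or fixed-cell imaging.
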