Addgene plasmid #114177: pENTR1a-tagRFP-KDEL
Purpose: Gateway entry clone containing tagRFP with a signal peptide and KDEL ER retention signal for expression of tagRFP in the ER
Depositing lab: Nicolas Demaurex. Depositing organization: University of Geneva. Publication: STIM1 promotes migration, phagosomal maturation and antigen cross-presentation in dendritic cells. Nunes-Hasler P, Maschalidi S, Lippens C, Castelbou C, Bouvet S, Guido D, Bermont F, Bassoy EY, Page N, Merkler D, Hugues S, Martinvalet D, Manoury B, Demaurex N. Nat Commun. 2017 Nov 24;8(1):1852. doi: 10.1038/s41467-017-01600-6. PubMed 29176619.
Backbone
  Vector backbone: pENTR1a
  Backbone manufacturer: Invitrogen/Thermo
  Backbone size w/o insert (bp): 2717
  Vector type: Gateway entry clone
Growth in bacteria
  Bacterial resistance: Kanamycin, 50 μg/mL
  Growth temperature: 37°C
  Growth strain: DH5alpha
  Copy number: High Copy
Gene/Insert
  Gene/Insert name: tagRFP-KDEL (alt name: ER-RFP)
  Species: Synthetic
  Insert size (bp): 831
  Tag / fusion protein: signal peptide (N terminal on insert); KDEL retention signal (C terminal on insert)
  Cloning method: Restriction Enzyme; 5′ cloning site SalI (unknown if destroyed); 3′ cloning site XhoI (unknown if destroyed)
  Sequencing primers: 5′ unknown
Terms and licenses: Academic/Nonprofit Terms; Industry Terms: Not Available to Industry
How to cite: pENTR1a-tagRFP-KDEL was a gift from Nicolas Demaurex (Addgene plasmid # 114177 ; http://n2t.net/addgene:114177 ; RRID:Addgene_114177)
